>Addgene plasmid #221554 | pPB-EF1A-Puro-hTBK1-E696K-EGFP | addgene full sequence | sequence record 439111 | Addgene NGS Result
CTCAGTAGTTTTAGGGAAATGTTGTGCCAGCCTTCCAGGTTCTAAGACTAAGCGTCGCCCTTCGTAGATA
AGTTCTTGATTTGAAGAAATAATTTTGGTTTGTTTATATACCAGTTCATGAAATATAGTAGCAGTATTAT
AGCTATGAATATAAATCTTATGAGCTGTCATTTGTTGTAGCGAAAAAACATGAATTACCATTCGGTGAAG
TATATCACTAGTTTCTGCAAAAAACTGGTCAAAACCCCAACACTTTTCCTGATCTGCTTCAAGGATGTTT
GCAAGAACAGGGGTAAGTAGAACCTGAAGACCCCGAGAAAGACTGCAAGAAACAGGCATGTCTCCACTCC
AGTCAATTGGTCCATTTTCTGCTTTCTGTACTCCAGATATTGCACCAGAAGGCTTTCCTGTAATTATTTT
ATACATCACTTCTTTATTCCTACGAGGCCCTTCAAAGGGTCTAAATGGCAGTGATCCAGTAGCTGCATGG
TAAAATGTTACCCCAATGCTCCAAAGATCAACTGTTGCTCCATATTTCTTCTGATGATCTTTTCTTAGCA
CTGCTCTCTCATACATATCAGGGTGCAAATATTCTTCTGTGCCATACAGAGAAACAAACTGCTCATCATC
TTCTAATTCTCTAGCTGCACCAAAATCTGTGAGTTTGTACACAGACTGTCCATCTTCCCCTATAACACGC
ATGATATTTCCTGGCTTGATATCACGGTGCACTATACCATTCTCTCGTAGATGATTCATTCCACCCACCA
CATCTCGCAAAACAATTAAGAATTCAGATTCTGGTAGTCCATAGGCATTAGAAGGTTCTTCTAAAACAGT
GTATAAACTCCCACATGGACAAAATTCCATAATAAGTACTTTATGTCTTGTTGTTGTCTCCTCTTCAATA
GCAAATAATTTGACAATATTTTTGTGATTGAGTTTTTTCAACACTTCAAATTCTCTCATTTGAACATCCA
CTGGACGAAGGAAGCTTATGTTATTAAATACTTTGATAGCAAATAAATCACCAGTTTTCTTATGTCTTCC
ACGAAAGACATTTGCAGTAGCTCCTTGGCCTAAAATATCAGATAAAAGCCACAGATGATTAGAAGTGCTC
TGCATGGTGGCAGCCTGCTTTTTTGTACAAACTTGTCACGACACCTGAAATGGAAGAAAAAAACTTTGAA
CCACTGTCTGAGGCTTGAGAATGAACCAAGATCCAAACTCAAAAAGGGCAAATTCCAAGGAGAATTACAT
CAAGTGCCAAGCTGGCCTAACTTCAGTCTCCACCCACTCAGTGTGGGGAAACTCCATCGCATAAAACCCC
TCCCCCCAACCTAAAGACGACGTACTCCAAAAGCTCGAGAACTAATCGAGGTGCCTGGACGGCGCCCGGT
ACTCCGTGGAGTCACATGAAGCGACGGCTGAGGACGGAAAGGCCCTTTTCCTTTGTGTGGGTGACTCACC
CGCCCGCTCTCCCGAGCGCCGCGTCCTCCATTTTGAGCTCCCTGCAGCAGGGCCGGGAAGCGGCCATCTT
TCCGCTCACGCAACTGGTGCCGACCGGGCCAGCCTTGCCGCCCAGGGCGGGGCGATACACGGCGGCGCGA
GACCAGGCACCAGAGCAGGCCGGCCAGCTTGAGACTACCCCCGTCCGATTCTCGGTGGCCGCGCTCGCAG
GCCCCGCCTCGCCGAACATGTGCGCTGGGACGCACGGGCCCCGTCGCCGCCCGCGGCCCCAAAAACCGAA
ATACCAGTGTGCAGATCTTGGCCCGCATTTACAAGACTATCTTGCCAGAAAAAAAGCGTCGCAGCAGGTC
ATCAAAAATTTTAAATGGCTAGAGACTTATCGAAAGCAGCGAGACAGGCGCGAAGGTGCCACCAGATTCG
CACGCGGCGGCCCCAGCGCCCAGGCCAGGCCTCAACTCAAGCACGAGGCGAAGGGGCTCCTTAAGCGCAA
GGCCTCGAACTCTCCCACCCACTTCCAACCCGAAGCTCGGGATCAAGAATCACGTACTGCAGCCAGGTGG
AAGTAATTCAAGGCACGCAAGGGCCATAACCCGTAAAGAGGCCAGGCCCGCGGGAACCACACACGGCACT
TACCTGTGTTCTGGCGGCAAACCCGTTGCGAAAAAGAACGTTCACGGCGACTACTGCACTTATATACGGT
TCTCCCCCACCCTCGGGAAAAAGGCGGAGCCAGTACACGACATCACTTTCCCAGTTTACCCCGCGCCACC
TTCTCTAGGCACCGGTTCAATTGCCGACCCCTCCCCCCAACTTCTCGGGGACTGTGGGCGATGTGCGCTC
TGCCCACTGACGGGCACCGGAGCCCAACTTTTCTATACAAAGTTGATGATATCTATAACAAGAAAATATA
TATATAATAAGTTATCACGTAAGTAGAACATGAAATAACAATATAATTATCGTATGAGTTAAATCTTAAA
AGTCACGTAAAAGATAATCATGCGTCATTTTGACTCACGCGGTCGTTATAGTTCAAAATCAGTGACACTT
ACCGCATTGACAAGCACGCCTCACGGGAGCTCCAAGCGGCGACTGAGATGTCCTAAATGCACAGCGACGG
ATTCGCGCTATTTAGAAAGAGAGAGCAATATTTCAAGAATGCATGCGTCAATTTTACGCAGACTATCTTT
CTAGGGTTAAAAAAGATTTGCGCTTTACTCGACCTAAACTTTAAACACGTCATAGAATCTTCGTTTGACA
AAAACCACATTGTGGCCAAGCTGTGTGACGCGACGCGCGCTAAAGAATGGCAAACCAAGTCGCGCGAGGT
ACCAGCTTTTGTTCCCTTTAGTGAGGGTTAATTTCGAGCTTGGCGTAATCATGGTCATAGCTGTTTCCTG
TGTGAAATTGTTATCCGCTCACAATTCCACACAACATACGAGCCGGAAGCATAAAGTGTAAAGCCTGGGG
TGCCTAATGAGTGAGCTAACTCACATTAATTGCGTTGCGCTCACTGCCCGCTTTCCAGTCGGGAAACCTG
TCGTGCCAGCTGCATTAATGAATCGGCCAACGCGCGGGGAGAGGCGGTTTGCGTATTGGGCGCTCTTCCG
CTTCCTCGCTCACTGACTCGCTGCGCTCGGTCGTTCGGCTGCGGCGAGCGGTATCAGCTCACTCAAAGGC
GGTAATACGGTTATCCACAGAATCAGGGGATAACGCAGGAAAGAACATGTGAGCAAAAGGCCAGCAAAAG
GCCAGGAACCGTAAAAAGGCCGCGTTGCTGGCGTTTTTCCATAGGCTCCGCCCCCCTGACGAGCATCACA
AAAATCGACGCTCAAGTCAGAGGTGGCGAAACCCGACAGGACTATAAAGATACCAGGCGTTTCCCCCTGG
AAGCTCCCTCGTGCGCTCTCCTGTTCCGACCCTGCCGCTTACCGGATACCTGTCCGCCTTTCTCCCTTCG
GGAAGCGTGGCGCTTTCTCATAGCTCACGCTGTAGGTATCTCAGTTCGGTGTAGGTCGTTCGCTCCAAGC
TGGGCTGTGTGCACGAACCCCCCGTTCAGCCCGACCGCTGCGCCTTATCCGGTAACTATCGTCTTGAGTC
CAACCCGGTAAGACACGACTTATCGCCACTGGCAGCAGCCACTGGTAACAGGATTAGCAGAGCGAGGTAT
GTAGGCGGTGCTACAGAGTTCTTGAAGTGGTGGCCTAACTACGGCTACACTAGAAGAACAGTATTTGGTA
TCTGCGCTCTGCTGAAGCCAGTTACCTTCGGAAAAAGAGTTGGTAGCTCTTGATCCGGCAAACAAACCAC
CGCTGGTAGCGGTGGTTTTTTTGTTTGCAAGCAGCAGATTACGCGCAGAAAAAAAGGATCTCAAGAAGAT
CCTTTGATCTTTTCTACGGGGTCTGACGCTCAGTGGAACGAAAACTCACGTTAAGGGATTTTGGTCATGA
GATTATCAAAAAGGATCTTCACCTAGATCCTTTTAAATTAAAAATGAAGTTTTAAATCAATCTAAAGTAT
ATATGAGTAAACTTGGTCTGACAGTTACCAATGCTTAATCAGTGAGGCACCTATCTCAGCGATCTGTCTA
TTTCGTTCATCCATAGTTGCCTGACTCCCCGTCGTGTAGATAACTACGATACGGGAGGGCTTACCATCTG
GCCCCAGTGCTGCAATGATACCGCGAGACCCACGCTCACCGGCTCCAGATTTATCAGCAATAAACCAGCC
AGCCGGAAGGGCCGAGCGCAGAAGTGGTCCTGCAACTTTATCCGCCTCCATCCAGTCTATTAATTGTTGC
CGGGAAGCTAGAGTAAGTAGTTCGCCAGTTAATAGTTTGCGCAACGTTGTTGCCATTGCTACAGGCATCG
TGGTGTCACGCTCGTCGTTTGGTATGGCTTCATTCAGCTCCGGTTCCCAACGATCAAGGCGAGTTACATG
ATCCCCCATGTTGTGCAAAAAAGCGGTTAGCTCCTTCGGTCCTCCGATCGTTGTCAGAAGTAAGTTGGCC
GCAGTGTTATCACTCATGGTTATGGCAGCACTGCATAATTCTCTTACTGTCATGCCATCCGTAAGATGCT
TTTCTGTGACTGGTGAGTACTCAACCAAGTCATTCTGAGAATAGTGTATGCGGCGACCGAGTTGCTCTTG
CCCGGCGTCAATACGGGATAATACCGCGCCACATAGCAGAACTTTAAAAGTGCTCATCATTGGAAAACGT
TCTTCGGGGCGAAAACTCTCAAGGATCTTACCGCTGTTGAGATCCAGTTCGATGTAACCCACTCGTGCAC
CCAACTGATCTTCAGCATCTTTTACTTTCACCAGCGTTTCTGGGTGAGCAAAAACAGGAAGGCAAAATGC
CGCAAAAAAGGGAATAAGGGCGACACGGAAATGTTGAATACTCATACTCTTCCTTTTTCAATATTATTGA
AGCATTTATCAGGGTTATTGTCTCATGAGCGGATACATATTTGAATGTATTTAGAAAAATAAACAAATAG
GGGTTCCGCGCACATTTCCCCGAAAAGTGCCACCTAAATTGTAAGCGTTAATATTTTGTTAAAATTCGCG
TTAAATTTTTGTTAAATCAGCTCATTTTTTAACCAATAGGCCGAAATCGGCAAAATCCCTTATAAATCAA
AAGAATAGACCGAGATAGGGT
[37 nt withheld, positions 5132-5168]
AAAGAACGTGGACTCCAACGTCAAAGG
[49 nt withheld, positions 5196-5244]
T
[91 nt withheld, positions 5246-5336]
G
[124 nt withheld, positions 5338-5461]
CCCATTCGCCATTCAGGCTGCGCAACTGTTGGGAAGGGCGATCGGTGCGGGCCTCTTCGCTATTACGCCA
GCTGGCGAAAGGGGGATGTGCTGCAAGGCGATTAAGTTGGGTAACGCCAGGGTTTTCCCAGTCACGACGT
TGTAAAACGACGGCCAGTGAATTGTAATACGACTCACTATAGGGCGAATTGGAGCTCGGTATTCACGACA
GCAGGCTGAATAATAAAAAAATTAGAAACTATTATTTAACCCTAGAAAGATAATCATATTGTGACGTACG
TTAAAGATAATCATGCGTAAAATTGACGCATGTGTTTTATCGGTCTGTATATCGAGGTTTATTTATTAAT
TTGAATAGATATTAAGTTTTATTATATTTACACTTACATACTAATAATAAATTCAACAAACAATTTATTT
ATGTTTATTTATTTATTAAAAAAAAACAAAAACTCAAAATTTCTTCTATAAAGTAACAAAACTTTTAAAC
ATTCTCTCTTTTACAAAAATAAACTTATTTTGTACTTTAAAAACAGTCATGTTGTATTATAAAATAAGTA
ATTAGCTTAACCTATACATAATAGAAACAAATTATACTTATTAGTCAGTCAGAAACAACTTTGGCACATA
TCAATATTATGCTCTCGTTAATTAACTCGAGCCATAGAGCCCACCGCATCCCCAGCATGCCTGCTATTGT
CTTCCCAATCCTCCCCCTTGCTGTCCTGCCCCACCCCACCCCCCAGAATAGAATGACACCTACTCAGACA
ATGCGATGCAATTTCCTCATTTTATTAGGAAAGGACAGTGGGAGTGGCACCTTCCAGGGTCAAGGAAGGC
ACGGGGGAGGGGCAAACAACAGATGGCTGGCAACTAGAAGGCACAGTCGAGGCTGATCAGCGGGTTTAAA
CGGGCCCTCTAGACTCGAGTCAGGCACCGGGCTTGCGGGTCATGCACCAGGTGCGCGGTCCTTCGGGCAC
CTCGACGTCGGCGGTGACGGTGAAGCCGAGCCGCTCGTAGAAGGGGAGGTTGCGGGGCGCGGAGGTCTCC
AGGAAGGCGGGCACCCCGGCGCGCTCGGCCGCCTCCACTCCGGGGAGCACGACGGCGCTGCCCAGACCCT
TGCCCTGGTGGTCGGGCGAGACGCCGACGGTGGCCAGGAACCACGCGGGCTCCTTGGGCCGGTGCGGCGC
CAGGAGGCCTTCCATCTGTTGCTGCGCGGCCAGCCGGGAACCGCTCAACTCGGCCATGCGCGGGCCGATC
TCGGCGAACACCGCCCCCGCTTCGACGCTCTCCGGCGTGGTCCAGACCGCCACCGCGGCGCCGTCGTCCG
CGACCCACACCTTGCCGATGTCGAGCCCGACGCGCGTGAGGAAGAGTTCTTGCAGCTCGGTGACCCGCTC
GATGTGGCGGTCCGGATCGACGGTGTGGCGCGTGGCGGGGTAGTCGGCGAACGCGGCGGCGAGGGTGCGT
ACGGCCCTGGGGACGTCGTCGCGGGTGGCGAGGCGCACCGTGGGCTTGTACTCGGTCATGGTGGCGCAGT
GGGTTCTCTAGTTAGCCAGAGAGCTCTGCTTATATAGACCTCCCACCGTACACGCCTACCGCCCATTTGC
GTCAATGGGGCGGAGTTGTTACGACATTTTGGAAAGTCCCGTTGATTTTGGTGCCAAAACAAACTCCCAT
TGACGTCAATGGGGTGGAGACTTGGAAATCCCCGTGAGTCAAACCGCTATCCACGCCCATTGATGTACTG
CCAAAACCGCATCACCATGGTAATAGCGATGACTAATACGTAGATGTACTGCCAAGTAGGAAAGTCCCAT
AAGGTCATGTACTGGGCATAATGCCAGGCGGGCCATTTACCGTCATTGACGTCAATAGGGGGCGTACTTG
GCATATGATACACTTGATGTACTGCCAAGTGGGCAGTTTACCGTAAATACTCCACCCATTGACGTCAATG
GAAAGTCCCTATTGGCGTTACTATGGGAACATACGTCATTATTGACGTCAATGGGCGGGGGTCGTTGGGC
GGTCAGCCAGGCGGGCCATTTACCGTAAGTTATGTAACGCGGAACTCCATATATGGGCTATGAACTAATG
ACCCCGTAATTGATTACTATTAATAACTAGTCAATAATCAATGTCAACGCGAAGCTTGGGCTGCAGGTCG
AGGGATCTCCATAAGAGAAGAGGGACAGCTATGACTGGGAGTAGTCAGGAGAGGAGGAAAAATCTGGCTA
GTAAAACATGTAAGGAAAATTTTAGGGATGTTAAAGAAAAAAATAACACAAAACAAAATATAAAAAAAAT
CTAACCTCAAGTCAAGGCTTTTCTATGGAATAAGGAATGGACAGCAGGGGGCTGTTTCATATACTGATGA
CCTCTTTATAGCCAACCTTTGTTCATGGCAGCCAGCATATGGGCATATGTTGCCAAACTCTAAACCAAAT
ACTCATTCTGATGTTTTAAATGATTTGCCCTCCCATATGTCCTTCCGAGTGAGAGACACAAAAAATTCCA
ACACACTATTGCAATGAAAATAAATTTCCTTTATTAGCCAGAAGTCAGATGCTCAAGGGGCTTCATGATG
TCCCCATAATTTTTGGCAGAGGGAAAAAGATCTCAGTGGTATTTGTGAGCCAGGGCATTGGCCACACCAG
CCACCACCTTCTGATAGGCAGCCTGCACCTGAGGATCACCACTTTGTACAAGAAAGCTGGGTCTACTTGT
ACAGCTCGTCCATGCCGAGAGTGATCCCGGCGGCGGTCACGAACTCCAGCAGGACCATGTGATCGCGCTT
CTCGTTGGGGTCTTTGCTCAGGGCGGACTGGGTGCTCAGGTAGTGGTTGTCGGGCAGCAGCACGGGGCCG
TCGCCGATGGGGGTGTTCTGCTGGTAGTGGTCGGCGAGCTGCACGCTGCCGTCCTCGATGTTGTGGCGGA
TCTTGAAGTTCACCTTGATGCCGTTCTTCTGCTTGTCGGCCATGATATAGACGTTGTGGCTGTTGTAGTT
GTACTCCAGCTTGTGCCCCAGGATGTTGCCGTCCTCCTTGAAGTCGATGCCCTTCAGCTCGATGCGGTTC
ACCAGGGTGTCGCCCTCGAACTTCACCTCGGCGCGGGTCTTGTAGTTGCCGTCGTCCTTGAAGAAGATGG
TGCGCTCCTGGACGTAGCCTTCGGGCATGGCGGACTTGAAGAAGTCGTGCTGCTTCATGTGGTCGGGGTA
GCGGCTGAAGCACTGCACGCCGTAGGTCAGGGTGGTCACGAGGGTGGGCCAGGGCACGGGCAGCTTGCCG
GTGGTGCAGATGAACTTCAGGGTCAGCTTGCCGTAGGTGGCATCGCCCTCGCCCTCGCCGGACACGCTGA
ACTTGTGGCCGTTTACGTCGCCGTCCAGCTCGACCAGGATGGGCACCACCCCGGTGAACAGCTCCTCGCC
CTTGCTCACTGATCCGCCGCCACCCGACCCACCTCCGCCCGAGCCTCCGCCACCAGAAAGACAGTCAACG
TTGCGAAGGCCACCATCCATGGTTAAAGAGCCAAACCTTTCTAAAATGTGGTTATTTTCAGCAAGTTCTT
TAACCACCCCTTCCATCTTTTCCTTTAATTTCTTCATACCAAGAGTCATTTCTACTAATGTGTTAGAACT
TGGATAAATTGGGGTCATGGTATGTTTGATTCCACTGGAAGCTGTAAACATTTTCTGAGGCAGAGTTTCT
TGTAACTCATTAGTATATTCTTGATATTTTGATACTTCTTCTTCAATATCAAAACACTGATTAGTCAGCG
ATAATAACTGTTTCCTAAGATGAAGCATCTTTCTTATCCATTCTTCTGACTTATTCAAAAATGCCTCATA
CTTTTTAACACATTCATCTGTAAAGTGCGTCATAGCTTTTGTGGCATGGTAATACAGTTTTTGCTTATCA
AATTTGTGGATTTGTTCTTCATTATAAGCTAATCTACGTTCTGCTTTGTCTTTTTTGAACTGATAGTAAA
TCTCTGTCATGCAATTTAACAGGACTTGTAGTTTTTCTACATTTCTGTCTTTCGGATGAGTGCCTTCTTG
ATGTGCCCATGCGTCTGCCAGTGATCCACCTGGAGATAATCTGCTGTCGATATCCTGAAGACTGGTTTCT
ATTGTTCCCTGAGAACTGGAAAGTCTCAACAATTTGGTGTGTATGTCTGAAATTTCACCTAACTCTGCCG
CTTCCAGGTTGATCTTCATCAACTTTTCATATACTTTCACAGTTTTTTCAATGTTTCTGATACAGAAATC
CAATGTGATCACAACTTCTGTCTTTTTGTGAACAGTTTCATTGTAATCATCTTTAATTAATTCAATCAGC
CATCGTATCCCCTTTCGCATTAATTCCTGATAAAGCAGTAAGGTACTGGCAATTCTGCAGGCATAACACA
CAACCCCTGTTATTGCCTTAGCCATGCTAGCATCCCCGTCTAAATCATAACGTGGATGTACTTTAGGGAG
GGAAATTTTTTCATATATTAATCCTATGGTATTCAGAGGTTCCCGGCTTACTACAAATATAGGGTTTTC
Features (pLannotate 1.2.2; 27 found; start..end, strand, type, name):
   1132..1156    -  protein_bind   attB1: mutant version of attB; recombination site for the Gateway® BP reaction BP Clonase™
   1165..1368    -  intron         EF-1α intron A: truncated intron upstream of the start codon of human EF-1α
   1994..2103    -  intron         EF-1α intron A (fragment): intron upstream of the start codon of human EF-1α
   2104..2315    -  promoter       EF-1α core promoter: core promoter for human elongation factor EF-1α
   2335..2355    -  protein_bind   attB4: mutant version of attB; core recombination site for the Gateway® BP reaction BP Clonase™
   2667..2798    +  CDS            FP (fragment): FP25_NPVAC - Experimental evidence at protein level: Swiss-Prot protein existence level 1. From Autographa californica nuclear polyhedrosis virus (AcMNPV).
   2815..2833    -  promoter       T3 promoter: promoter for bacteriophage T3 RNA polymerase
   2878..2894    -  protein_bind   lac operator: The lac repressor binds to the lac operator to inhibit transcription in E. coli. This inhibition can be relieved by adding lactose or isopropyl-β-D-thiogalactopyranoside (IPTG). lac repressor encoded by lacI
   2902..2932    -  promoter       lac promoter: promoter for the E. coli lac operon
   2947..2968    -  protein_bind   CAP binding site: CAP binding activates transcription in the presence of cAMP. E. coli catabolite activator protein
   2981..3073    -  CDS            lacI (fragment): lac repressor; lacI; The lac repressor binds to the lac operator to inhibit transcription in E. coli. This inhibition can be relieved by adding lactose or isopropyl-β-D-thiogalactopyranoside (IPTG).
   3256..3844    -  rep_origin     ori: high-copy-number ColE1/pMB1/pBR322/pUC origin of replication
   4015..4875    -  CDS            AmpR: β-lactamase; bla; confers resistance to ampicillin, carbenicillin, and related antibiotics
   4876..4980    -  promoter       AmpR promoter: bla
   5033..5461    -  rep_origin     f1 ori (sequence partly withheld): f1 bacteriophage origin of replication; arrow indicates direction of (+) strand synthesis
   5466..5623    -  CDS            lacZα (fragment): LacZα fragment of β-galactosidase; lacZ fragment
   5626..5644    +  promoter       T7 promoter: promoter for bacteriophage T7 RNA polymerase
   6123..6347    -  polyA_signal   bGH poly(A) signal: bovine growth hormone polyadenylation signal
   6391..6990    -  CDS            PuroR: puromycin N-acetyltransferase; pac from Streptomyces alboniger; confers resistance to puromycin
   6997..7027    -  LTR            5' LTR (truncated) (fragment): truncated 5' long terminal repeat (LTR) from HIV-1
   7023..7226    -  promoter       CMV promoter: human cytomegalovirus (CMV) immediate early promoter
   7227..7606    -  enhancer       CMV enhancer: human cytomegalovirus immediate early enhancer
   7961..8016    -  polyA_signal   β-globin poly(A) signal: rabbit β-globin polyadenylation signal (Gil and Proudfoot, 1987)
   8087..8155    -  CDS            HBB (fragment): HBB_PONPY - Experimental evidence at transcript level: Swiss-Prot protein existence level 2. Involved in oxygen transport from the lung to the various peripheral tissues. From Pongo pygmaeus (Bornean orangutan).
   8159..8183    +  protein_bind   attB2: mutant version of attB; recombination site for the Gateway® BP reaction BP Clonase™
   8185..8900    -  CDS            EGFP (fragment): the original enhanced GFP (Yang et al., 1996) mammalian codon-optimized
   8949..1125    -  CDS            TBK1 (across the origin): TBK1_HUMAN - Also known as NAK From Homo sapiens (Human).
