[The description below was written by a language model from this plasmid's Addgene catalogue record and pLannotate feature annotations shown in this document.]
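Description:
pPB-EF1A-Puro-hTBK1-E696K-EGFP is a roughly 10 kb piggyBac transposon plasmid for mammalian expression, built on a commercially synthesized pPB backbone. In E. coli it is maintained by a high-copy ColE1/pUC-type origin and selected with ampicillin through the β-lactamase gene. The backbone also carries an f1 origin along with leftover cloning-vector elements (lac promoter/operator, lacZα fragment, T3 and T7 promoters). The automated annotation does not explicitly label the piggyBac terminal repeats. A short baculovirus FP25-like fragment is annotated just beyond the EF-1α promoter, where a transposon end might be expected, but the record does not confirm that it belongs to one.

The main expression cassette uses the human EF-1α core promoter with a truncated intron A to drive human TBK1 (TANK-binding kinase 1) carrying a glutamate-to-lysine substitution at residue 696. EGFP is fused to its C terminus, and a rabbit β-globin polyadenylation signal terminates the transcript. Gateway-derived attB4, attB1 and attB2 sites flank the promoter and the coding region, reflecting the modular assembly of the vector. A second, independent cassette places puromycin N-acetyltransferase under the CMV enhancer/promoter with a bGH polyadenylation signal, which allows puromycin selection of mammalian cells.

When co-delivered with piggyBac transposase, the region between the transposon ends can be integrated into the host genome. Puromycin-resistant cell lines can then be established that stably express the fluorescent TBK1 mutant. The record states the purpose only as expression of GFP-tagged TBK1 E696K in mammalian cells. The associated publication concerns lysosomal TBK1 and regulation of mTORC1 signalling, but the functional consequence of the E696K change is not described in the fields provided.
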