Addgene plasmid #221554: pPB-EF1A-Puro-hTBK1-E696K-EGFP
Purpose: Expresses GFP-tagged human TBK1 with E696K mutation in mammalian cells. Compatible with piggybac transposase for genome integration.
Depositing lab: Shawn Ferguson. Depositing organization: Yale University. Publication: Lysosomal TBK1 responds to amino acid availability to relieve Rab7-dependent mTORC1 inhibition. Talaia G, Bentley-DeSousa A, Ferguson SM. EMBO J. 2024 Sep;43(18):3948-3967. doi: 10.1038/s44318-024-00180-8. Epub 2024 Aug 5. PubMed 39103493.
Backbone
  Vector backbone: pPB
  Backbone manufacturer: Vectorbuilder
  Vector type: Mammalian Expression ; piggybac
  Selectable markers: Puromycin
Growth in bacteria
  Bacterial resistance: Ampicillin, 100 μg/mL
  Growth temperature: 37°C
  Growth strain: NEB Stable
  Copy number: Unknown
Gene/Insert
  Gene/Insert name: TBK1
  Species: H. sapiens (human)
  Mutation: Changed glutamate 696 to lysine
  Entrez Gene: TBK1 (a.k.a. FTDALS4, IIAE8, NAK, T2K)
  Promoter: EF1a
  Tag / fusion protein: GFP (C terminal on insert)
  Cloning method: Gene Synthesis
  Sequencing primers: 5′ tCAAGCCTCAGACAGTGGTTC
Resource information
  A portion of this plasmid was derived from a plasmid made by: Plasmid was custom synthesized by Vectorbuilder
Terms and licenses: Academic/Nonprofit Terms; Industry Terms: Not Available to Industry
Depositor comments: Please visit https://doi.org/10.1101/2023.12.16.571979 for bioRxiv preprint.
How to cite: pPB-EF1A-Puro-hTBK1-E696K-EGFP was a gift from Shawn Ferguson (Addgene plasmid # 221554 ; http://n2t.net/addgene:221554 ; RRID:Addgene_221554)
